Addgene plasmid #99887: pYPQ132A2.0
Purpose: (Empty Backbone) Golden Gate entry vector to express the 2nd gRNA with gRNA2.0 scaffold (with four MS2 binding sites) under AtU6 promoter
Depositing lab: Yiping Qi. Depositing organization: University of Maryland, College Park. Publication: Robust transcriptional activation in plants using multiplexed CRISPR-Act2.0 and mTALE-Act systems. Lowder LG, Zhou J, Zhang Y, Malzahn A, Zhong Z, Hsieh TF, Voytas DF, Zhang Y, Qi Y. Mol Plant. 2017 Nov 29. pii: S1674-2052(17)30344-1. doi: 10.1016/j.molp.2017.11.010. PubMed 29197638.
Backbone
  Vector backbone: pHD1
  Backbone manufacturer: Cermak et al. 2011
  Vector type: Plant Expression, CRISPR
  Promoter: AtU6
Growth in bacteria
  Bacterial resistance: Tetracycline, 10 μg/mL
  Growth temperature: 37°C
  Growth strain: DH5alpha
  Copy number: Unknown
Gene/Insert
  Cloning method: Restriction Enzyme
Terms and licenses: Academic/Nonprofit Terms; Industry Terms: Not Available to Industry
How to cite: pYPQ132A2.0 was a gift from Yiping Qi (Addgene plasmid # 99887 ; http://n2t.net/addgene:99887 ; RRID:Addgene_99887)
