[The description below was written by a language model from this plasmid's Addgene catalogue record and pLannotate feature annotations shown in this document.]
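Description:
pYPQ132A2.0 is an empty Golden Gate entry vector for plant CRISPR work, built on the pHD1 backbone and about 3.9 kb in size. It is designed to carry the second guide RNA in a multiplexed array. In E. coli it is maintained through a high-copy ColE1/pUC-type origin and selected with tetracycline, conferred by a tetracycline efflux gene driven by its native tet promoter. The annotation also picks up short fragments of lacI, an RSF origin and a kanamycin resistance gene, together with a T7 promoter and rrnB T1/T2 terminators. These appear to be backbone remnants rather than functional parts of the guide cassette.

The working element is a guide RNA expression cassette driven by the Arabidopsis thaliana U6-1 snRNA promoter, a Pol III promoter suited to producing small, uncapped RNAs in plant cells. Downstream lies the gRNA2.0 scaffold, a Streptococcus pyogenes Cas9 guide scaffold interrupted by MS2 stem loops that are bound by the bacteriophage MS2 coat protein. The catalogue entry describes four MS2 binding sites, whereas the automated feature table annotates only two stem loops, interleaved with scaffold fragments; the record does not resolve this difference. No spacer is present. The user inserts a target-specific sequence by restriction enzyme cloning, and the finished unit is then assembled by Golden Gate with guide cassettes from other positions.

The MS2 aptamers allow recruitment of MS2 coat protein fused to effector domains. According to the associated publication, this supports the CRISPR-Act2.0 system for multiplexed transcriptional activation of plant genes. The Cas9 component and the MS2 fusion protein are not encoded on this plasmid.
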