Features (pLannotate 1.2.2; 15 found; start..end, strand, type, name):
      1..54      -  CDS            lacI (fragment): lac repressor; lacI; The lac repressor binds to the lac operator to inhibit transcription in E. coli. This inhibition can be relieved by adding lactose or isopropyl-β-D-thiogalactopyranoside (IPTG).
     56..180     -  rep_origin     RSF ori (fragment): Plasmids containing the RSF 1030 origin of replication can be propagated in E. coli cells that contain additional plasmids with compatible origins.
    196..224     +  promoter       tet promoter: E. coli promoter for tetracycline efflux protein gene
    272..1462    +  CDS            TcR: tetracycline efflux protein; tet; confers resistance to tetracycline
   1560..1634    +  CDS            KanR (fragment): aminoglycoside phosphotransferase; aphA-3; confers resistance to kanamycin
   1637..1655    -  promoter       T7 promoter: promoter for bacteriophage T7 RNA polymerase
   1765..2068    +  promoter       AtU6-1 promoter: promoter for the Arabidopsis thaliana U6-1 snRNA gene (Waibel and Filipowicz, 1990)
   2119..2137    +  misc_RNA       MS2 stem loop: stem loop that binds the bacteriophage MS2 coat protein
   2148..2184    +  misc_RNA       gRNA scaffold (fragment): guide RNA scaffold for the Streptococcus pyogenes CRISPR/Cas9 system
   2189..2207    +  misc_RNA       MS2 stem loop: stem loop that binds the bacteriophage MS2 coat protein
   2218..2237    +  misc_RNA       gRNA scaffold (fragment): guide RNA scaffold for the Streptococcus pyogenes CRISPR/Cas9 system
   2712..3300    +  rep_origin     ori: high-copy-number ColE1/pMB1/pBR322/pUC origin of replication
   3483..3575    +  CDS            lacI (fragment): lac repressor; lacI; The lac repressor binds to the lac operator to inhibit transcription in E. coli. This inhibition can be relieved by adding lactose or isopropyl-β-D-thiogalactopyranoside (IPTG).
   3630..3657    -  terminator     rrnB T2 terminator: transcription terminator T2 from the E. coli rrnB gene
   3789..3832    +  terminator     rrnB T1 terminator: Escherichia coli rrnB; transcription terminator T1 from the E. coli rrnB gene
>Addgene plasmid #99887 | pYPQ132A2.0 | addgene full sequence | sequence record 203122 | Addgene NGS Result
CTGCATTAATGAATCGGCCAACGCGCGGGGAGAGGCGGTTTGCGTATTGGGCGCTCTTCCGCTTCCTCGC
TCACTGACTCGCTGCGCTCGGTCGTTCGGCTGCGGCGAGCGGTATCAGCTCACTCAAAGGCGGTAATACG
GTTATCCACAGAATCAGGGGATAACGCAGGAAAGAACATGAATTAATTCTCATGTTTGACAGCTTATCAT
CGATTAGCTTTAATGCGGTAGTTTATCACAGTTAAATTGCTAACGCAGTCAGGCACCGTGTATGAAATCT
AACAATGCGCTCATCGTCATCCTCGGCACCGTCACCCTGGATGCTGTAGGCATAGGCTTGGTTATGCCGG
TACTGCCGGGCCTCTTGCGGGATATCGTCCATTCCGACAGCATCGCCAGTCACTATGGCGTGCTGCTAGC
GCTATATGCGTTGATGCAATTTCTATGCGCACCCGTTCTCGGAGCACTGTCCGACCGCTTTGGCCGCCGC
CCAGTCCTGCTCGCTTCGCTACTTGGAGCCACTATCGACTACGCGATCATGGCGACCACACCCGTCCTGT
GGATTCTCTACGCCGGACGCATCGTGGCCGGCATCACCGGCGCCACAGGTGCGGTTGCTGGCGCCTATAT
CGCCGACATCACCGATGGGGAAGATCGGGCTCGCCACTTCGGGCTCATGAGCGCTTGTTTCGGCGTGGGT
ATGGTGGCAGGCCCCGTGGCCGGGGGACTGTTGGGCGCCATCTCCTTACATGCACCATTCCTTGCGGCGG
CGGTGCTCAACGGCCTCAACCTACTACTGGGCTGCTTCCTAATGCAGGAGTCGCATAAGGGAGAGCGCCG
ACCCATGCCCTTGAGAGCCTTCAACCCAGTCAGCTCCTTCCGGTGGGCGCGGGGCATGACTATCGTCGCC
GCACTTATGACTGTCTTCTTTATCATGCAACTCGTAGGACAGGTGCCGGCAGCGCTCTGGGTCATTTTCG
GCGAGGACCGCTTTCGCTGGAGCGCGACGATGATCGGCCTGTCGCTTGCGGTATTCGGAATCTTGCACGC
CCTCGCTCAAGCCTTCGTCACTGGTCCCGCCACCAAACGTTTCGGCGAGAAGCAGGCCATTATCGCCGGC
ATGGCGGCCGACGCGCTGGGCTACGTCTTGCTGGCGTTCGCGACGCGAGGCTGGATGGCCTTCCCCATTA
TGATTCTTCTCGCTTCCGGCGGCATCGGGATGCCCGCGTTGCAGGCCATGCTGTCCAGGCAGGTAGATGA
CGACCATCAGGGACAGCTTCAAGGATCGCTCGCGGCTCTTACCAGCCTAACTTCGATCATTGGACCGCTG
ATCGTCACGGCGATTTATGCCGCCTCGGCGAGCACATGGAACGGGTTGGCATGGATTGTAGGCGCCGCCC
TATACCTTGTCTGCCTCCCCGCGTTGCGTCGCGGTGCATGGAGCCGGGCCACCTCGACCTGAATGGAAGC
CGGCGGCACCTCGCTAACGGATTCACCACTCCAAGAATTGGAGCCAATCAATTCTTGCGGAGAACTGTGA
ATGCGCAAACCAACCCTTGATCGGGGAAGAACAGTATGTCGAGCTATTTTTTGACTTACTGGGGATCAAG
CCTGATTGGGAGAAAATAAAATATCCCCTATAGTGAGTCGTATTACATGGTCATAGCTGTTTCCTGGCAG
CTCTGGCCCGTGTCTCAAAATCTCTGATGTTACATTGCACAAGATAAAAATATATCATCATGCCTCCTCT
AGAGGTCTCCCATGAGAAATCTCAAAATTCCGGCAGAACAATTTTGAATCTCGATCCGTAGAAACCAGAC
GGTCATTGTTTTAGTTCCACCACGATTATATTTGAAATTTACGTGAGTGTGAGTGAGACTTGCATAAGAA
AATAAAATCTTTAGTTGGGAAAAAATTCAATAATATAAATGGGCTTGAGAAGGAAGCGAGGGATAGGCCT
TTTTCTAAAATAGGCCCATTTAAGCTATTAACAATCTTCAAAAGTACCACAGCGCTTAGGTAAAGAAAGC
AGCTGAGTTTATATATGGTTAGACACGAAGTAGTGATTGGAGACGAGATCTAGTCTGAGTCGACCGTCTC
TGTTTTAGAGCTAGGCCAACATGAGGATCACCCATGTCTGCAGGGCCTAGCAAGTTAAAATAAGGCTAGT
CCGTTATCAACTTGGCCAACATGAGGATCACCCATGTCTGCAGGGCCAAGTGGCACCGAGTCGGTGCTTT
TTTTGGCAAAAATTTTCAGATTTTTTCTTCATCTGTAGATTTCTGGGTTTTTTTTTCCGTTTCGTGAATC
ATAAGTGAAGTTTTGGATGCAAATCTGCGCGAAAAAAGTTGGACCTGCAATGAGCTTATTTAGATAGCTA
AGACAAAGTGATTGGTCCGTTGTTTCAGTTCTGATTGTCAGAGAGTTTGTTTCGAGTCGGCGACACCAAT
GCGTTTTGTTAACCAGATTTCGGGTAAGAAATGTATCGAGAGTTTGTTTCCAGACGGCTACATCATTTTC
TTATGAAGGGTGAAATTAGATAGACCAAAGATTGAAACACAACATTTCTTTCACAAAAATATAATAAACT
TGATAGCATTTAGGATCAGCGGACCGAGACCCTCGAGCCACCCATGACCAAAATCCCTTAACGTGAGTTA
CGCGTCGTTCCACTGAGCGTCAGACCCCGTAGAAAAGATCAAAGGATCTTCTTGAGATCCTTTTTTTCTG
CGCGTAATCTGCTGCTTGCAAACAAAAAAACCACCGCTACCAGCGGTGGTTTGTTTGCCGGATCAAGAGC
TACCAACTCTTTTTCCGAAGGTAACTGGCTTCAGCAGAGCGCAGATACCAAATACTGTTCTTCTAGTGTA
GCCGTAGTTAGGCCACCACTTCAAGAACTCTGTAGCACCGCCTACATACCTCGCTCTGCTAATCCTGTTA
CCAGTGGCTGCTGCCAGTGGCGATAAGTCGTGTCTTACCGGGTTGGACTCAAGACGATAGTTACCGGATA
AGGCGCAGCGGTCGGGCTGAACGGGGGGTTCGTGCACACAGCCCAGCTTGGAGCGAACGACCTACACCGA
ACTGAGATACCTACAGCGTGAGCTATGAGAAAGCGCCACGCTTCCCGAAGGGAGAAAGGCGGACAGGTAT
CCGGTAAGCGGCAGGGTCGGAACAGGAGAGCGCACGAGGGAGCTTCCAGGGGGAAACGCCTGGTATCTTT
ATAGTCCTGTCGGGTTTCGCCACCTCTGACTTGAGCGTCGATTTTTGTGATGCTCGTCAGGGGGGCGGAG
CCTATGGAAAAACGCCAGCAACGCGGCCTTTTTACGGTTCCTGGCCTTTTGCTGGCCTTTTGCTCACATG
TTCTTTCCTGCGTTATCCCCTGATTCTGTGGATAACCGTATTACCGCCTTTGAGTGAGCTGATACCGCTC
GCCGCAGCCGAACGACCGAGCGCAGCGAGTCAGTGAGCGAGGAAGCGGAAGAGCGCCCAATACGCAAACC
GCCTCTCCCCGCGCGTTGGCCGATTCATTAATGCAGCTGGCACGACAGGTTTCCCGACTGGAAAGCGGGC
AGTGAGCGCAACGCAATTAATACGCGTACCGCTAGCCAGGAAGAGTTTGTAGAAACGCAAAAAGGCCATC
CGTCAGGATGGCCTTCTGCTTAGTTTGATGCCTGGCAGTTTATGGCGGGCGTCCTGCCCGCCACCCTCCG
GGCCGTTGCTTCACAACGTTCAAATCCGCTCCCGGCGGATTTGTCCTACTCAGGAGAGCGTTCACCGACA
AACAACAGATAAAACGAAAGGCCCAGTCTTCCGACTGAGCCTTTCGTTTTATTTGATGCCTGGCAGTTCC
CTACTCTCGCGTT
